Addgene plasmid #114164: pStA1BZ
Purpose: (Empty Backbone) Start-Stop Assembly Level 1BZ plasmid
Depositing lab: John Heap. Depositing organization: Imperial College London. Publication: Start-Stop Assembly: a functionally scarless DNA assembly system optimized for metabolic engineering. Taylor GM, Mordaka PM, Heap JT. Nucleic Acids Res. 2018 Nov 20. pii: 5193345. doi: 10.1093/nar/gky1182. PubMed 30462270.
Backbone
  Vector backbone: pACYC184
  Backbone size (bp): 3488
  Vector type: Synthetic Biology
Growth in bacteria
  Bacterial resistance: Tetracycline, 10 μg/mL
  Growth temperature: 37°C
  Growth strain: DH5alpha
  Copy number: Low Copy
Gene/Insert
  Gene/Insert name: None
  Cloning method: Unknown
  Sequencing primers: 5′ OligoGT339 GTTGAGGACCCGGCTAGG; 3′ OligoGT340 TGTGACGGAAGATCACTTCG
Terms and licenses: Academic/Nonprofit Terms; Industry Terms: Not Available to Industry
Depositor comments: Accession Number MG649424 , Alternative ID = pGT403 . Please visit https://www.biorxiv.org/content/early/2018/07/04/361626 for bioRxiv preprint.
How to cite: pStA1BZ was a gift from John Heap (Addgene plasmid # 114164 ; http://n2t.net/addgene:114164 ; RRID:Addgene_114164)
