[The description below was written by a language model from this plasmid's Addgene catalogue record and pLannotate feature annotations shown in this document.]
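Description:
pStA1BZ is an empty destination backbone for the Start-Stop Assembly system, a hierarchical, functionally scarless DNA assembly method developed with metabolic engineering in mind. It is the "Level 1BZ" vector of that scheme, built on pACYC184 and totalling 3,488 bp. It is maintained in E. coli through the p15A origin of replication, which gives a low-to-medium copy number and is compatible with ColE1-type plasmids. Selection is by tetracycline, through the TcR efflux protein gene expressed from its native tet promoter. Short fragments annotated as IS1, RSF ori, bom and a predicted E. coli protein are most likely remnants of the pACYC184 lineage or partial similarity matches, not functional elements.

No insert is present. The cloning region is a lacZα cassette comprising a CAP binding site, lac promoter and lac operator, followed by a pUC18/19-type multiple cloning site and a lacZα fragment. This cassette is bracketed by the lambda t0 terminator upstream and the rrnB T1 terminator downstream, which would insulate assembled parts from read-through transcription from the backbone. A lacZα cassette in this position usually serves as a replaceable screening marker. Successful assembly displaces it, so recombinant colonies can be told apart from parental ones by blue/white screening in an α-complementing host. The record does not explicitly state this use, nor does it give the restriction sites or fusion overhangs that define the "1BZ" position in the assembly hierarchy.

The two feature tables, from the depositor sequence and the repository's sequencing result, contain the same 14 features in the same order and differ only in the numbering start point.
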