Features (pLannotate 1.2.2; 14 found; start..end, strand, type, name):
      1..95      +  terminator     lambda t0 terminator: transcription terminator from phage lambda
    144..165     +  protein_bind   CAP binding site: CAP binding activates transcription in the presence of cAMP. E. coli catabolite activator protein
    180..210     +  promoter       lac promoter: promoter for the E. coli lac operon
    218..234     +  protein_bind   lac operator: The lac repressor binds to the lac operator to inhibit transcription in E. coli. This inhibition can be relieved by adding lactose or isopropyl-β-D-thiogalactopyranoside (IPTG). lac repressor encoded by lacI
    271..327     -  misc_feature   MCS: pUC18/19 multiple cloning site
    324..481     +  CDS            lacZα (fragment): LacZα fragment of β-galactosidase; lacZ fragment
    487..579     -  misc_feature   bom (fragment): basis of mobility region from pBR322
    605..691     -  terminator     rrnB T1 terminator: Escherichia coli rrnB; transcription terminator T1 from the E. coli rrnB gene
    823..966     +  mobile_element IS1 (fragment): prokaryotic transposable element IS1
   1085..1140    -  rep_origin     RSF ori (fragment): Plasmids containing the RSF 1030 origin of replication can be propagated in E. coli cells that contain additional plasmids with compatible origins.
   1228..1773    -  rep_origin     p15A ori: Plasmids containing the medium-copy-number p15A origin of replication can be propagated in E. coli cells that contain a second plasmid with the ColE1 origin.
   1885..1913    +  promoter       tet promoter: E. coli promoter for tetracycline efflux protein gene
   1961..3151    +  CDS            TcR: tetracycline efflux protein; tet; confers resistance to tetracycline
   3393..3461    -  CDS            YPB1_ECOLX (fragment): Protein predicted: Swiss-Prot protein existence level 4. From Escherichia coli.
>Addgene plasmid #114164 | pStA1BZ | depositor full sequence | sequence record 215493 | Full Sequence
GACTCCTGTTGATAGATCCAGTAATGACCTCAGAACTCCATCTGGATTTGTTCAGAACGCTCGGTTGCCG
CCGGGCGTTTTTTATTGGTGAGAATGGTCTCAAATGCAGAGAAGAGCCAGTAGGGCAGTGAGCGCAACGC
AATTAATGTGAGTTAGCTCACTCATTAGGCACCCCAGGCTTTACACTTTATGCTTCCGGCTCGTATGTTG
TGTGGAATTGTGAGCGGATAACAATTTCACACAGGAAACAGCTATGACCATGATTACGCCAAGCTTGCAT
GCCTGCAGGTCGACTCTAGAGGATCCCCGGGTACCGAGCTCGAATTCACTGGCCGTCGTTTTACAACGTC
GTGACTGGGAAAACCCTGGCGTTACCCAACTTAATCGCCTTGCAGCACATCCCCCTTTCGCCAGCTGGCG
TAATAGCGAAGAGGCCCGCACCGATCGCCCTTCCCAACAGTTGCGCAGCCTGAATGGCGAATGGCGCCTG
ATGCGGTATTTTCTCCTTACGCATCTGTGCGGTATTTCACACCGCATATGGTGCACTCTCAGTACAATCT
GCTCTGATGCCGCATAGTTTCCGCTCTTCAGGATACTAGAGACCATTTGTCCTACTCAGGAGAGCGTTCA
CCGACAAACAACAGATAAAACGAAAGGCCCAGTCTTTCGACTGAGCCTTTCGTTTTATTTGATGCCCGAA
AGGGCCTCGTGATACGCCAAAAGTTGGCCCAGGGCTTCCCGGTATCAACAGGGACACCAGGATTTATTTA
TTCTGCGAAGTGATCTTCCGTCACAGGTATTTATTCGGCGCAAAGTGCGTCGGGTGATGCTGCCAACTTA
CTGATTTAGTGTATGATGGTGTTTTTGAGGTGCTCCAGTGGCTTCTGTTTCTATCAGCTGTCCCTCCTGT
TCAGCTACTGACGGGGTGGTGCGTAACGGCAAAAGCACCGCCGGACATCAGCGCTAGCGGAGTGTATACT
GGCTTACTATGTTGGCACTGATGAGGGTGTCAGTGAAGTGCTTCATGTGGCAGGAGAAAAAAGGCTGCAC
CGGTGCGTCAGCAGAATATGTGATACAGGATATATTCCGCTTCCTCGCTCACTGACTCGCTACGCTCGGT
CGTTCGACTGCGGCGAGCGGAAATGGCTTACGAACGGGGCGGAGATTTCCTGGAAGATGCCAGGAAGATA
CTTAACAGGGAAGTGAGAGGGCCGCGGCAAAGCCGTTTTTCCATAGGCTCCGCCCCCCTGACAAGCATCA
CGAAATCTGACGCTCAAATCAGTGGTGGCGAAACCCGACAGGACTATAAAGATACCAGGCGTTTCCCCCT
GGCGGCTCCCTCGTGCGCTCTCCTGTTCCTGCCTTTCGGTTTACCGGTGTCATTCCGCTGTTATGGCCGC
GTTTGTCTCATTCCACGCCTGACACTCAGTTCCGGGTAGGCAGTTCGCTCCAAGCTGGACTGTATGCACG
AACCCCCCGTTCAGTCCGACCGCTGCGCCTTATCCGGTAACTATCGTCTTGAGTCCAACCCGGAAAGACA
TGCAAAAGCACCACTGGCAGCAGCCACTGGTAATTGATTTAGAGGAGTTAGTCTTGAAGTCATGCGCCGG
TTAAGGCTAAACTGAAAGGACAAGTTTTGGTGACTGCGCTCCTCCAAGCCAGTTACCTCGGTTCAAAGAG
TTGGTAGCTCAGAGAACCTTCGAAAAACCGCCCTGCAAGGCGGTTTTTTCGTTTTCAGAGCAAGAGATTA
CGCGCAGACCAAAACGATCTCAAGAAGATCATCTTATTAATCAGATAAAATATTTCTAGATTTCAGTGCA
ATTTATCTCTTCAAATGTAGCACCTGAAGTCAGCCCCATACGATATAAGTTGTAATTCTCATGTTTGACA
GCTTATCATCGATAAGCTTTAATGCGGTAGTTTATCACAGTTAAATTGCTAACGCAGTCAGGCACCGTGT
ATGAAATCTAACAATGCGCTCATCGTCATCCTCGGCACCGTCACCCTGGATGCTGTAGGCATAGGCTTGG
TTATGCCGGTACTGCCGGGCCTCTTGCGGGATATCGTCCATTCCGACAGCATCGCCAGTCACTATGGCGT
GCTGCTAGCGCTATATGCGTTGATGCAATTTCTATGCGCACCCGTTCTCGGAGCACTGTCCGACCGCTTT
GGCCGCCGCCCAGTCCTGCTCGCTTCGCTACTTGGAGCCACTATCGACTACGCGATCATGGCGACCACAC
CCGTCCTGTGGATCCTCTACGCCGGACGCATCGTGGCCGGCATCACCGGCGCCACAGGTGCGGTTGCTGG
CGCCTATATCGCCGACATCACCGATGGGGAAGATCGGGCTCGCCACTTCGGGCTCATGAGCGCTTGTTTC
GGCGTGGGTATGGTGGCAGGCCCCGTGGCCGGGGGACTGTTGGGCGCCATCTCCTTGCATGCACCATTCC
TTGCGGCGGCGGTGCTCAACGGCCTCAACCTACTACTGGGCTGCTTCCTAATGCAGGAGTCGCATAAGGG
AGAGCGTCGACCGATGCCCTTGAGAGCCTTCAACCCAGTCAGCTCCTTCCGGTGGGCGCGGGGCATGACT
ATCGTCGCCGCACTTATGACTGTTTTCTTTATCATGCAACTCGTAGGACAGGTGCCGGCAGCGCTCTGGG
TCATTTTCGGCGAGGACCGCTTTCGCTGGAGCGCGACGATGATCGGCCTGTCGCTTGCGGTATTCGGAAT
CTTGCACGCCCTCGCTCAAGCCTTCGTCACTGGTCCCGCCACCAAACGTTTCGGCGAGAAGCAGGCCATT
ATCGCCGGCATGGCGGCCGACGCGCTGGGCTACGTCTTGCTGGCGTTCGCGACGCGAGGCTGGATGGCCT
TCCCCATTATGATTCTTCTCGCTTCCGGCGGCATCGGGATGCCCGCGTTGCAGGCCATGCTGTCCAGGCA
GGTAGATGACGACCATCAGGGACAGCTTCAAGGATCGCTCGCGGCTCTTACCAGCCTAACTTCGATCATT
GGACCGCTGATCGTCACGGCGATTTATGCCGCCTCGGCGAGCACATGGAACGGGTTGGCATGGATTGTAG
GCGCCGCCCTATACCTTGTCTGCCTCCCCGCGTTGCGTCGCGGTGCATGGAGCCGGGCCACCTCGACCTG
AATGGAAGCCGGCGGCACCTCGCTAACGGATTCACCACTCCAAGAATTGGAGCCAATCAATTCTTGCGGA
GAACTGTGAATGCGCAAACCAACCCTTGGCAGAACATATCCATCGCGTCCGCCATCTCCAGCAGCCGCAC
GCGGCGCATCTCGGGCAGCGTTGGGTCCTGGCCACGGGTGCGCATGATCGTGCTCCTGTCGTTGAGGACC
CGGCTAGGCTGGCGGGGTTGCCTTACTGGTTAGCAGAATGAATCACCGATACGCGAGCGAACGTGAAGCG
ACTGCTGCTGCAAAACGTCTGCGACCTGAGCGCCGCAGCCGAACGACCGAGCGCCTTG
