Features (pLannotate 1.2.2; 14 found; start..end, strand, type, name):
     59..202     +  mobile_element IS1 (fragment): prokaryotic transposable element IS1
    321..376     -  rep_origin     RSF ori (fragment): Plasmids containing the RSF 1030 origin of replication can be propagated in E. coli cells that contain additional plasmids with compatible origins.
    464..1009    -  rep_origin     p15A ori: Plasmids containing the medium-copy-number p15A origin of replication can be propagated in E. coli cells that contain a second plasmid with the ColE1 origin.
   1121..1149    +  promoter       tet promoter: E. coli promoter for tetracycline efflux protein gene
   1197..2387    +  CDS            TcR: tetracycline efflux protein; tet; confers resistance to tetracycline
   2629..2697    -  CDS            YPB1_ECOLX (fragment): Protein predicted: Swiss-Prot protein existence level 4. From Escherichia coli.
   2725..2819    +  terminator     lambda t0 terminator: transcription terminator from phage lambda
   2868..2889    +  protein_bind   CAP binding site: CAP binding activates transcription in the presence of cAMP. E. coli catabolite activator protein
   2904..2934    +  promoter       lac promoter: promoter for the E. coli lac operon
   2942..2958    +  protein_bind   lac operator: The lac repressor binds to the lac operator to inhibit transcription in E. coli. This inhibition can be relieved by adding lactose or isopropyl-β-D-thiogalactopyranoside (IPTG). lac repressor encoded by lacI
   2995..3051    -  misc_feature   MCS: pUC18/19 multiple cloning site
   3048..3205    +  CDS            lacZα (fragment): LacZα fragment of β-galactosidase; lacZ fragment
   3211..3303    -  misc_feature   bom (fragment): basis of mobility region from pBR322
   3329..3415    -  terminator     rrnB T1 terminator: Escherichia coli rrnB; transcription terminator T1 from the E. coli rrnB gene
>Addgene plasmid #114164 | pStA1BZ | addgene full sequence | sequence record 237130 | Addgene NGS Result
TATTTATTCTGCGAAGTGATCTTCCGTCACAGGTATTTATTCGGCGCAAAGTGTGTCGGGTGATGCTGCC
AACTTACTGATTTAGTGTATGATGGTGTTTTTGAGGTGCTCCAGTGGCTTCTGTTTCTATCAGCTGTCCC
TCCTGTTCAGCTACTGACGGGGTGGTGCGTAACGGCAAAAGCACCGCCGGACATCAGCGCTAGCGGAGTG
TATACTGGCTTACTATGTTGGCACTGATGAGGGTGTCAGTGAAGTGCTTCATGTGGCAGGAGAAAAAAGG
CTGCACCGGTGCGTCAGCAGAATATGTGATACAGGATATATTCCGCTTCCTCGCTCACTGACTCGCTACG
CTCGGTCGTTCGACTGCGGCGAGCGGAAATGGCTTACGAACGGGGCGGAGATTTCCTGGAAGATGCCAGG
AAGATACTTAACAGGGAAGTGAGAGGGCCGCGGCAAAGCCGTTTTTCCATAGGCTCCGCCCCCCTGACAA
GCATCACGAAATCTGACGCTCAAATCAGTGGTGGCGAAACCCGACAGGACTATAAAGATACCAGGCGTTT
CCCCCTGGCGGCTCCCTCGTGCGCTCTCCTGTTCCTGCCTTTCGGTTTACCGGTGTCATTCCGCTGTTAT
GGCCGCGTTTGTCTCATTCCACGCCTGACACTCAGTTCCGGGTAGGCAGTTCGCTCCAAGCTGGACTGTA
TGCACGAACCCCCCGTTCAGTCCGACCGCTGCGCCTTATCCGGTAACTATCGTCTTGAGTCCAACCCGGA
AAGACATGCAAAAGCACCACTGGCAGCAGCCACTGGTAATTGATTTAGAGGAGTTAGTCTTGAAGTCATG
CGCCGGTTAAGGCTAAACTGAAAGGACAAGTTTTGGTGACTGCGCTCCTCCAAGCCATTTACCTCGGTTC
AAAGAGTTGGTAGCTCAGAGAACCTTCGAAAAACCGCCCTGCAAGGCGGTTTTTTCGTTTTCAGAGCAAG
AGATTACGCGCAGACCAAAACGATCTCAAGAAGATCATCTTATTAATCAGATAAAATATTTCTAGATTTC
AGTGCAATTTATCTCTTCAAATGTAGCACCTGAAGTCAGCCCCATACGATATAAGTTGTAATTCTCATGT
TTGACAGCTTATCATCGATAAGCTTTAATGCGGTAGTTTATCACAGTTAAATTGCTAACGCAGTCAGGCA
CCGTGTATGAAATCTAACAATGCGCTCATCGTCATCCTCGGCACCGTCACCCTGGATGCTGTAGGCATAG
GCTTGGTTATGCCGGTACTGCCGGGCCTCTTGCGGGATATCGTCCATTCCGACAGCATCGCCAGTCACTA
TGGCGTGCTGCTAGCGCTATATGCGTTGATGCAATTTCTATGCGCACCCGTTCTCGGAGCACTGTCCGAC
CGCTTTGGCCGCCGCCCAGTCCTGCTCGCTTCGCTACTTGGAGCCACTATCGACTACGCGATCATGGCGA
CCACACCCGTCCTGTGGATCCTCTACGCCGGACGCATCGTGGCCGGCATCACCGGCGCCACAGGTGCGGT
TGCTGGCGCCTATATCGCCGACATCACCGATGGGGAAGATCGGGCTCGCCACTTCGGGCTCATGAGCGCT
TGTTTCGGCGTGGGTATGGTGGCAGGCCCCGTGGCCGGGGGACTGTTGGGCGCCATCTCCTTGCATGCAC
CATTCCTTGCGGCGGCGGTGCTCAACGGCCTCAACCTACTACTGGGCTGCTTCCTAATGCAGGAGTCGCA
TAAGGGAGAGCGTCGACCGATGCCCTTGAGAGCCTTCAACCCAGTCAGCTCCTTCCGGTGGGCGCGGGGC
ATGACTATCGTCGCCGCACTTATGACTGTTTTCTTTATCATGCAACTCGTAGGACAGGTGCCGGCAGCGC
TCTGGGTCATTTTCGGCGAGGACCGCTTTCGCTGGAGCGCGACGATGATCGGCCTGTCGCTTGCGGTATT
CGGAATCTTGCACGCCCTCGCTCAAGCCTTCGTCACTGGTCCCGCCACCAAACGTTTCGGCGAGAAGCAG
GCCATTATCGCCGGCATGGCGGCCGACGCGCTGGGCTACGTCTTGCTGGCGTTCGCGACGCGAGGCTGGA
TGGCCTTCCCCATTATGATTCTTCTCGCTTCCGGCGGCATCGGGATGCCCGCGTTGCAGGCCATGCTGTC
CAGGCAGGTAGATGACGACCATCAGGGACAGCTTCAAGGATCGCTCGCGGCTCTTACCAGCCTAACTTCG
ATCATTGGACCGCTGATCGTCACGGCGATTTATGCCGCCTCGGCGAGCACATGGAACGGGTTGGCATGGA
TTGTAGGCGCCGCCCTATACCTTGTCTGCCTCCCCGCGTTGCGTCGCGGTGCATGGAGCCGGGCCACCTC
GACCTGAATGGAAGCCGGCGGCACCTCGCTAACGGATTCACCACTCCAAGAATTGGAGCCAATCAATTCT
TGCGGAGAACTGTGAATGCGCAAACCAACCCTTGGCAGAACATATCCATCGCGTCCGCCATCTCCAGCAG
CCGCACGCGGCGCATCTCGGGCAGCGTTGGGTCCTGGCCACGGGTGCGCATGATCGTGCTCCTGTCGTTG
AGGACCCGGCTAGGCTGGCGGGGTTGCCTTACTGGTTAGCAGAATGAATCACCGATACGCGAGCGAACGT
GAAGCGACTGCTGCTGCAAAACGTCTGCGACCTGAGCGCCGCAGCCGGACGACCGAGCGCCTTGGACTCC
TGTTGATAGATCCAGTAATGACCTCAGAACTCCATCTGGATTTGTTCAGAACGCTCGGTTGCCGCCGGGC
GTTTTTTATTGGTGAGAATGGTCTCAAATGCAGAGAAGAGCCAGTAGGGCAGTGAGCGCAACGCAATTAA
TGTGAGTTAGCTCACTCATTAGGCACCCCAGGCTTTACACTTTATGCTTCCGGCTCGTATGTTGTGTGGA
ATTGTGAGCGGATAACAATTTCACACAGGAAACAGCTATGACCATGATTACGCCAAGCTTGCATGCCTGC
AGGTCGACTCTAGAGGATCCCCGGGTACCGAGCTCGAATTCACTGGCCGTCGTTTTACAACGTCGTGACT
GGGAAAACCCTGGCGTTACCCAACTTAATCGCCTTGCAGCACATCCCCCTTTCGCCAGCTGGCGTAATAG
CGAAGAGGCCCGCACCGATCGCCCTTCCCAACAGTTGCGCAGCCTGAATGGCGAATGGCGCCTGATGCGG
TATTTTCTCCTTACGCATCTGTGCGGTATTTCACACCGCATATGGTGCACTCTCAGTACAATCTGCTCTG
ATGCCGCATAGTTTCCGCTCTTCAGGATACTAGAGACCATTTGTCCTACTCAGGAGAGCGTTCACCGACA
AACAACAGATAAAACGAAAGGCCCAGTCTTTCGACTGAGCCTTTCGTTTTATTTGATGCCCGAAAGGGCC
TCGTGATACGCCAAAAGTTGGCCCAGGGCTTCCCGGTATCAACAGGGACACCAGGATT
